Addgene plasmid #113031: pTL2-IncB-GFP11x7
Purpose: Expresses IncB tagged with 7 copies of GFP11 under a tetracycline inducible promoter
Depositing lab: Kevin Hybiske. Depositing organization: University of Washington. Publication: Direct visualization of the expression and localization of chlamydial effector proteins within infected host cells. Wang X, Hybiske K, Stephens RS. Pathog Dis. 2018 Mar 1;76(2). pii: 4830102. doi: 10.1093/femspd/fty011. PubMed 29390129.
Backbone
  Vector backbone: pSW2
  Vector type: Bacterial Expression
Growth in bacteria
  Bacterial resistance: Ampicillin, 100 μg/mL
  Growth temperature: 37°C
  Growth strain: DH5alpha
  Copy number: Low Copy
Gene/Insert
  Gene/Insert name: IncB
  Species: Chlamydia trachomatis
  Insert size (bp): 345
  Entrez Gene: incB (a.k.a. CTL0484)
  Promoter: tet inducible
  Tag / fusion protein: GFP11x7 (C terminal on insert); flag (C terminal on insert)
  Cloning method: Restriction Enzyme; 5′ cloning site EagI (not destroyed); 3′ cloning site SalI (not destroyed)
  Sequencing primers: 5′ TCGATTTTTGTGATGCTCGTCAG; 3′ CAATGTGCGCCATTTTTCACTTC
Resource information
  A portion of this plasmid was derived from a plasmid made by: GFP11x7 sequence was obtained from Addgene plasmid #70224
Terms and licenses: Academic/Nonprofit Terms; Industry Terms: Not Available to Industry
How to cite: pTL2-IncB-GFP11x7 was a gift from Kevin Hybiske (Addgene plasmid # 113031 ; http://n2t.net/addgene:113031 ; RRID:Addgene_113031)
