[The description below was written by a language model from this plasmid's Addgene catalogue record and pLannotate feature annotations shown in this document.]
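Description:
pTL2-IncB-GFP11x7 is an 11.4 kb bacterial expression plasmid built on the pSW2 backbone. It carries both an E. coli replicon and the coding content of the native Chlamydia trachomatis plasmid, a layout consistent with an E. coli–Chlamydia shuttle vector. The feature tables show a ColE1/pUC-type origin and a β-lactamase gene with its own promoter for propagation and ampicillin selection in E. coli; the catalogue lists the plasmid as low copy despite the origin's annotation. Fragments of f1/M13 phage origins are also present. A large block of the plasmid consists of the eight chlamydial plasmid open reading frames (GP1D to GP8D, matched mostly to serovar L2), two of which are annotated as required for growth within mammalian cells. The GP7D reading frame appears as two fragments, which would fit it being where the E. coli portion joins the chlamydial plasmid, though the record does not say so.

The payload is the 345 bp incB gene of C. trachomatis, cloned between EagI and SalI sites and fused at its C terminus to seven tandem copies of GFP11, followed by a FLAG epitope. The insert itself is not annotated, but the gap between the tet operator region and GFP11x7 accommodates it. Expression is controlled by a tetracycline-inducible promoter. A plasmid-encoded TetR repressor binds the tetO operator and is released by tetracycline-class inducers; the short "H1-2O2" hit probably reflects this operator sequence rather than a human promoter. GFP11 is the eleventh β-strand of superfolder GFP and fluoresces only when complemented by GFP(1-10), with the seven repeats expected to amplify the signal. According to the associated publication title, this split-GFP design is used to visualise the expression and localisation of chlamydial effector proteins within infected host cells. The depositor and sequencing-derived records are the same length and show the same features, differing only in start position.
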