Features (pLannotate 1.2.2; 19 found; start..end, strand, type, name):
    445..1033    +  rep_origin     ori: high-copy-number ColE1/pMB1/pBR322/pUC origin of replication
   1113..1131    +  protein_bind   tet operator: tetO; bacterial operator O2 for the tetR and tetA genes tetracycline repressor TetR
   1137..1156    +  promoter       H1-2O2 promoter (fragment): doxycycline-inducible variant of the human H1 RNA promoter (Henriksen et al., 2007)
   1570..1995    +  CDS            GFP11x7: seven tandem copies of the 11th β-strand of superfolder GFP each GFP11 associates with GFP(1-10), consisting of the first 10 β-strands, to reconstitute fluorescent GFP (Kamiyama et al., 2016)
   2002..2023    +  CDS            3xFLAG (fragment): three tandem FLAG® epitope tags
   2113..2263    +  rep_origin     f1 ori (fragment) (sequence partly withheld): f1 bacteriophage origin of replication; arrow indicates direction of (+) strand synthesis
   2364..3353    -  CDS            GP8D_CHLT2: Protein inferred from homology: Swiss-Prot protein existence level 3. From Chlamydia trachomatis serovar L2 (strain 434/Bu / ATCC VR-902B).
   3452..4804    +  CDS            GP1D_CHLT2: Protein inferred from homology: Swiss-Prot protein existence level 3. Required for growth within mammalian cells. From Chlamydia trachomatis serovar L2 (strain 434/Bu / ATCC VR-902B).
   4801..5862    +  CDS            GP2D_CHLT2: Protein predicted: Swiss-Prot protein existence level 4. From Chlamydia trachomatis serovar L2 (strain 434/Bu / ATCC VR-902B).
   5927..6718    +  CDS            GP3D_CHLT2: Experimental evidence at protein level: Swiss-Prot protein existence level 1. From Chlamydia trachomatis serovar L2 (strain 434/Bu / ATCC VR-902B).
   6791..7096    +  CDS            GP4D_CHLT2: Protein predicted: Swiss-Prot protein existence level 4. From Chlamydia trachomatis serovar L2 (strain 434/Bu / ATCC VR-902B).
   7127..7918    +  CDS            GP5D_CHLTH: Protein inferred from homology: Swiss-Prot protein existence level 3. Required for growth within mammalian cells. From Chlamydia trachomatis.
   7921..8658    +  CDS            GP6D_CHLTH: Protein inferred from homology: Swiss-Prot protein existence level 3. From Chlamydia trachomatis.
   8893..9645    +  CDS            GP7D_CHLT2 (fragment): Protein inferred from homology: Swiss-Prot protein existence level 3. From Chlamydia trachomatis serovar L2 (strain 434/Bu / ATCC VR-902B).
   9639..9767    +  CDS            GP7D_CHLT2 (fragment): Protein inferred from homology: Swiss-Prot protein existence level 3. From Chlamydia trachomatis serovar L2 (strain 434/Bu / ATCC VR-902B).
   9775..10064   +  rep_origin     M13 ori (fragment) (sequence partly withheld): M13 bacteriophage origin of replication; arrow indicates direction of (+) strand synthesis
  10091..10195   +  promoter       AmpR promoter: bla
  10196..11055   +  CDS            AmpR (fragment): β-lactamase; bla; confers resistance to ampicillin, carbenicillin, and related antibiotics
  11063..292     +  CDS            TetR (across the origin): tetracycline repressor TetR; tetR; TetR binds to the tetracycline operator tetO to inhibit transcription. This inhibition can be relieved by adding tetracycline or doxycycline.
>Addgene plasmid #113031 | pTL2-IncB-GFP11x7 | depositor full sequence | sequence record 213172 | pTL2-IncB-GFP11x7 sequence 11397 bps
AACTCTCGAAAATCAATTAGCCTTTTTATGCCAACAAGGTTTTTCACTAGAGAATGCATTATATGCACTC
AGCGCAGTGGGGCATTTTACTTTAGGTTGCGTATTGGAAGATCAAGAGCATCAAGTCGCTAAAGAAGAAA
GGGAAACACCTACTACTGATAGTATGCCGCCATTATTACGACAAGCTATCGAATTATTTGATCACCAAGG
TGCAGAGCCAGCCTTCTTATTCGGCCTTGAATTGATCATATGCGGATTAGAAAAACAACTTAAATGTGAA
AGTGGGTCTTAAAAGCAGCATAACCTTTTTCCGTGATGGTAACTTCACTAGTTTAAAAGGATCTAGGTGA
AGATCCTTTTTGATAATCTCATGACCAAAATCCCTTAACGTGAGTTTTCGTTCCACTGAGCGTCAGACCC
CGTAGAAAAGATCAAAGGATCTTCTTGAGATCCTTTTTTTCTGCGCGTAATCTGCTGCTTGCAAACAAAA
AAACCACCGCTACCAGCGGTGGTTTGTTTGCCGGATCAAGAGCTACCAACTCTTTTTCCGAAGGTAACTG
GCTTCAGCAGAGCGCAGATACCAAATACTGTCCTTCTAGTGTAGCCGTAGTTAGGCCACCACTTCAAGAA
CTCTGTAGCACCGCCTACATACCTCGCTCTGCTAATCCTGTTACCAGTGGCTGCTGCCAGTGGCGATAAG
TCGTGTCTTACCGGGTTGGACTCAAGACGATAGTTACCGGATAAGGCGCAGCGGTCGGGCTGAACGGGGG
GTTCGTGCACACAGCCCAGCTTGGAGCGAACGACCTACACCGAACTGAGATACCTACAGCGTGAGCTATG
AGAAAGCGCCACGCTTCCCGAAGGGAGAAAGGCGGACAGGTATCCGGTAAGCGGCAGGGTCGGAACAGGA
GAGCGCACGAGGGAGCTTCCAGGGGGAAACGCCTGGTATCTTTATAGTCCTGTCGGGTTTCGCCACCTCT
GACTTGAGCGTCGATTTTTGTGATGCTCGTCAGGGGGGCGGAGCCTATGGAAAAACGCCAGCAACGCGGC
CTTTTTACGGTTCCTGGCCTTTTGCTGGCCTTTTGCTCACATGACCCGACACCATCGAATGGTCCCTATC
AGTGATAGAGATTGACATCCCTATCAGTGATAGAGATACTGAGCACATCAGCAACTTTAAGAAGGAGATC
GGCCGACACAGAGGGAAATATGGTTCATTCTGTATACAATTCATTGGCTCCAGAAGGTTTTAGCCAAGTC
TCTATTCAACCCAGTCAGATTCCAACCAGCAAAAAAGTAATGATTGCGATAATGACTCTTTTTGCACTCA
CAGCCATTGCAGCAATAGTCCTTTCCATCGTTACAGTTTGTGGAGGGTTTCCTTTTCTTCTTGCTGCACT
TAACACCGTAACTATTGGTGCATGCGTATCCTTGCCGATATTTACTTGCATAGCTACAACGTTATTACTT
CTTTGTCTCCGTAATATCGAACTCCTAGCCAGACCGCAAGTATTGACCCTCTCCACTCAATTCAGCCCAA
CAAAACCTCAAGTTGTCGACGGTTCGGGACGTGACCACATGGTCCTTCATGAGTATGTAAATGCTGCTGG
GATTACAGGTGGCTCTGGAGGTAGAGATCATATGGTTCTCCACGAATACGTTAACGCCGCAGGCATCACT
GGCGGTAGTGGAGGACGCGACCATATGGTACTACATGAATATGTCAATGCAGCCGGAATAACCGGAGGGT
CCGGAGGCCGGGATCACATGGTGCTGCATGAGTATGTGAACGCGGCGGGTATAACTGGTGGGTCGGGCGG
ACGAGACCATATGGTGCTTCACGAATACGTAAACGCAGCTGGCATTACTGGCGGATCAGGTGGCAGGGAT
CACATGGTACTCCATGAGTACGTGAACGCTGCTGGAATCACAGGCGGTAGCGGCGGTCGGGACCATATGG
TCCTGCACGAATATGTCAATGCTGCCGGTATCACCATGGACTACAAGGATGACGACGATAAGGCTAGCTA
ATGACCTGTGAAGTGAAAAATGGCGCACATTGTGCGACATTTTTTTTGTCTGCCGTTTACCGCTACTGCG
TCACGGATCTCC
[124 nt withheld, positions 2113-2236]
CGCCGGCTTTCCCCGTCAAGCTCTAAAGGGCCCAAGAGGTAAGTCCTCTAGTACAAACACCCCCAATATT
GTGATATAATTAAAATTATATTCATATTCTGTTGCCAGAAAAAACACTTTTAGGCTATATTAGAGCCATC
TTCTTTGAAGCGTTGTCTTCTCGAGAAGATTTATCGTACGCAAATATCATCTTTGCGGTTGCGTGTCCTG
TGACCTTCATTATGTCGGAGTCTGAGCACCCTAGGCGTTTGTACTCCGTCACAGCGGTTGCTCGAAGCAC
GTGCGGGGTTATCTTAAAAGGGATTGCAGCTTGTAGTCCTGCTTGAGAGAACGTGCGGGCGATTTGCCTT
AACCCCACCATTTTTCCGGAGCGAGTTACGAAGACAAAACCTCTTCGTTGACCGATGTACTCTTGTAGAA
AGTGCATAAACTTCTGAGGATAAGTTATAATAATCCTCTTTTCTGTCTGACGGTTCTTAAGCTGGGAGAA
AGAAATGGTAGCTTGTTGGAAACAAATCTGACTAATCTCCAAGCTTAAGACTTCAGAGGAGCGTTTACCT
CCTTGGAGCATTGTCTGGGCGATCAACCAATCCCGGGCATTGATTTTTTTTAGCTCTTTTAGGAAGGACG
CTGTTTGCAAACTGTTCATCGCATCTGTTTTTACTATTTCCCTGGTTTTAAAAAATGTTCGACTATTTTC
TTGTTTAGAAGGTTGCGCTATAGCGACTATTCCTTGAGTCATCCTGTTTAGGAATCTTGTTAAGGAAATA
TAGCTTGCTGCTCGAACTTGTTTAGTACCTTCGGTCCAAGAAGTCTTGGCAGAGGAAACTTTTTTAATCG
CATCTAGAATTAGATTATGATTTAAAAGGGAAAACTCTTGCAGATTCATATCCAAGGACAATAGACCAAT
CTTTTCTAAAGACAAAAAAGATCCTCGATATGATCTACAAGTATGTTTGTTGAGTGATGCGGTCCAATGC
ATAATAACTTCGAATAAGGAGAAGCTTTTCATGCGTTTCCAATAGGATTCTTGGCGAATTTTTAAAACTT
CCTGATAAGACTTTTCGCTATATTCTAACGACATTTCTTGCTGCAAAGATAAAATCCCTTTACCCATGAA
ATCCCTCGTGATATAACCTATCCGTAAAATGTCCTGATTAGTGAAATAATCAGGTTGTTAACAGGATAGC
ACGCTCGGTATTTTTTTATATAAACATGAAAACTCGTTCCGAAATAGAAAATCGCATGCAAGATATCGAG
TATGCGTTGTTAGGTAAAGCTCTGATATTTGAAGACTCTACTGAGTATATTCTGAGGCAGCTTGCTAATT
ATGAGTTTAAGTGTTCTCATCATAAAAACATATTCATAGTATTTAAATACTTAAAAGACAATGGATTACC
TATAACTGTAGACTCGGCTTGGGAAGAGCTTTTGCGGCGTCGTATCAAAGATATGGACAAATCGTATCTC
GGGTTAATGTTGCATGATGCTTTATCAAATGACAAGCTTAGATCCGTTTCTCATACGGTTTTCCTCGATG
ATTTGAGCGTGTGTAGCGCTGAAGAAAATTTGAGTAATTTCATTTTCCGCTCGTTTAATGAGTACAATGA
AAATCCATTGCGTAGATCTCCGTTTCTATTGCTTGAGCGTATAAAGGGAAGGCTTGACAGTGCTATAGCA
AAGACTTTTTCTATTCGCAGCGCTAGAGGCCGGTCTATTTATGATATATTCTCACAGTCAGAAATTGGAG
TGCTGGCTCGTATAAAAAAAAGACGAGCAACGTTCTCTGAGAATCAAAATTCTTTCTTTGATGCCTTCCC
AACAGGATACAAGGATATTGATGATAAAGGAGTTATCTTAGCTAAAGGTAATTTCGTGATTATAGCAGCT
AGGCCATCTATAGGGAAAACTGCTTTAGCTATAGACATGGCGATAAATCTTGCGGTTACTCAACAGCGTA
GAGTTGGTTTCCTATCTCTAGAAATGAGCGCAGGTCAAATTGTTGAGCGGATTATTGCTAATTTAACAGG
AATATCTGGTGAAAAATTACAAAGAGGGGATCTCTCTAAAGAAGAATTATTCCGAGTAGAAGAAGCTGGA
GAAACAGTTAGAGAATCACATTTTTATATCTGCAGTGATAGTCAGTATAAGCTTAATTTAATCGCGAATC
AGATCCGGTTGCTGAGAAAAGAAGATCGAGTAGACGTAATATTTATCGATTACTTGCAGTTGATCAACTC
ATCGGTTGGAGAAAATCGTCAAAATGAAATAGCAGATATATCTAGAACCTTAAGAGGTTTAGCCTCAGAG
CTAAACATTCCTATAGTTTGTTTATCCCAACTATCTAGAAAAGTTGAGGATAGAGCAAATAAAGTTCCCA
TGCTTTCAGATTTGCGAGACAGCGGTCAAATAGAGCAAGACGCAGATGTGATTTTGTTTATCAATAGGAA
GGAATCGTCTTCTAATTGTGAGATAACTGTTGGGAAAAATAGACATGGATCGGTTTTCTCTTCGGTATTA
CATTTCGATCCAAAAATTAGTAAATTCTCCGCTATTAAAAAAGTATGGTAAATTATAGTAACTGCCACTT
CATCAAAAGTCCTATCCACCTTGAAAATCAGAAGTTTGGAAGAAGACCTGGTCAATCTATTAAGATATCT
CCCAAATTGGCTCAAAATGGGATGGTAGAAGTTATAGGTCTTGATTTTCTTTCATCTCATTACCATGCAT
TAGCAGCTATCCAAAGATTGCTGACTGCAACGAATTACAAGGGGAACACAAAAGGGGTTGTTTTATCCAG
AGAATCAAATAGTTTTCAATTTGAAGGATGGATACCAAGAATCCGTTTTACAAAAACTGAATTCTTAGAG
GCTTATGGAGTTAAGCGGTATAAAACATCCAGAAATAAGTATGAGTTTAGTGGAAAAGAAGCTGAAACTG
CTTTAGAAGCCTTATACCATTTAGGACATCAACCGTTTTTAATAGTGGCAACTAGAACTCGATGGACTAA
TGGAACACAAATAGTAGACCGTTACCAAACTCTTTCTCCGATCATTAGGATTTACGAAGGATGGGAAGGT
TTAACTGACGAAGAAAATATAGATATAGACTTAACACCTTTTAATTCACCATCTACACGGAAACATAAAG
GGTTCGTTGTAGAGCCATGTCCTATCTTGGTAGATCAAATAGAATCCTACTTTGTAATCAAGCCTGCAAA
TGTATACCAAGAAATAAAAATGCGCTTCCCAAATGCATCAAAGTATGCTTACACATTTATCGACTGGGTG
ATTACAGCAGCTGCGAAAAAGAGACGAAAATTAACTAAGGATAATTCTTGGCCAGAAAACTTGTTCTTAA
ACGTTAACGTTAAAAGTCTTGCATATATTTTAAGGATGAATCGGTACATTTGTACAAGGAACTGGAAAAA
AATCGAGTTAGCTATCGATAAATGTATAGAAATCGCCATTCAGCTTGGTTGGTTATCTAGAAGAAAACGC
ATTGAATTTCTGGATTCTTCTAAACTCTCTAAAAAAGAAATTCTATATCTAAATAAAGAGCGTTTTGAAG
AAATAACTAAGAAATCTAAAGAACAAATGGAACAATTAGAACAAGAATCTATTAATTAATAGCAAACTTG
AAACTAAAAACCTAATTTATTTAAAGCTCAAAATAAAAAAGAGTTTTAAAATGGGAAATTCTGGTTTTTA
TTTGTATAACACTCAAAACTGCGTCTTTGCTGATAATATCAAAGTTGGGCAAATGACAGAGCCGCTCAAG
GACCAGCAAATAATCCTTGGGACAACATCAACACCTGTCGCAGCCAAAATGACAGCTTCTGATGGAATAT
CTTTAACAGTCTCCAATAATCCATCAACCAATGCTTCTATTACAATTGGTTTGGATGCGGAAAAAGCTTA
CCAGCTTATTCTAGAAAAGTTGGGAGATCAAATTCTTGGTGGAATTGCTGATACTATTGTTGATAGTACA
GTCCAAGATATTTTAGACAAAATCACAACAGACCCTTCTCTAGGTTTGTTGAAAGCTTTTAACAACTTTC
CAATCACTAATAAAATTCAATGCAACGGGTTATTCACTCCCAGGAACATTGAAACTTTATTAGGAGGAAC
TGAAATAGGAAAATTCACAGTCACACCCAAAAGCTCTGGGAGCATGTTCTTAGTCTCAGCAGATATTATT
GCATCAAGAATGGAAGGCGGCGTTGTTCTAGCTTTGGTACGAGAAGGTGATTCTAAGCCCTACGCGATTA
GTTATGGATACTCATCAGGCGTTCCTAATTTATGTAGTCTAAGAACCAGAATTATTAATACAGGATTGAC
TCCGACAACGTATTCATTACGTGTAGGCGGTTTAGAAAGCGGTGTGGTATGGGTTAATGCCCTTTCTAAT
GGCAATGATATTTTAGGAATAACAAATACTTCTAATGTATCTTTTTTGGAGGTAATACCTCAAACAAACG
CTTAAACAATTTTTATTGGATTTTTCTTATAGGTTTTATATTTAGAGAAAAAAGTTCGAATTACGGGGTT
TGTTATGCAAAATAAAAGCAAAGTGAGGGACGATTTTATTAAAATTGTTAAAGATGTGAAAAAAGATTTC
CCCGAATTAGACCTAAAAATACGAGTAAACAAGGAAAAAGTAACTTTCTTAAATTCTCCCTTAGAACTCT
ACCATAAAAGTGTCTCACTAATTCTAGGACTGCTTCAACAAATAGAAAACTCTTTAGGATTATTCCCAGA
CTCTCCTGTTCTTGAAAAATTAGAGGATAACAGTTTAAAGCTAAAAAAGGCTTTGATTATGCTTATCTTG
TCTAGAAAAGACATGTTTTCCAAGGCTGAATAGATAACTTACTCTAACGTTGGAGTTGATTTGCACACCT
TAGTTTTTTGCTCTTTTAAGGGAGGAACTGGAAAAACAACACTTTCTCTAAACGTGGGATGCAACTTGGC
CCAATTTTTAGGGAAAAAAGTGTTACTTGCTGACCTAGACCCGCAATCCAATTTATCTTCTGGATTGGGG
GCTAGTGTCAGAAGTAACCAAAAAGGCTTACACGACATAGTATACACATCAAACGATTTAAAATCAATCA
TTTGCGAAACAAAAAAAGATAGTGTGGACCTAATTCCTGCATCATTTTTATCCGAACAGTTTAGAGAATT
GGATATTCATAGAGGACCTAGTAACAACTTAAAGTTATTTCTGAATGAGTACTGCGCTCCTTTTTATGAC
ATCTGCATAATAGACACTCCACCTAGCCTAGGAGGGTTAACGAAAGAAGCTTTTGTTGCAGGAGACAAAT
TAATTGCTTGTTTAACTCCAGAACCTTTTTCTATTCTAGGGTTACAAAAGATACGTGAATTCTTAAGTTC
GGTCGGAAAACCTGAAGAAGAACACATTCTTGGAATAGCTTTGTCTTTTTGGGATGATCGTAACTCGACT
AACCAAATGTATATAGACATTATCGAGTCTATTTACAAAAACAAGCTTTTTTCAACAAAAATTCGTCGAG
ATATTTCTCTCAGCCGTTCTCTTCTTAAAGAAGATTCTGTAGCTAATGTCTATCCAAATTCTAGGGCCGC
AGAAGATATTCTGAAGTTAACGCATGAAATAGCAAATATTTTGCATATCGAATATGAACGAGATTACTCT
CAGAGGACAACGTGAACAAACTAAAAAAAGAAGCGAATGTCTTTTTTAAAAAAAATCAAACTGCCGCTTC
TTTAGATTTTAAGAAGACGCTTCCTTCCATTGAACTATTCTCAGCAACTTTGAATTCTGAGGAAAGTCAG
AGTTTGGATCAATTATTTTTATCAGAGTCCCAAAACTATTCGGATGAAGAATTTTATCAAGAAGACATCC
TAGCGGTAAAACTGCTTACTGGTCAGATAAAATCCATACAGAAGCAACACGTACTTCTTTTAGGAGAAAA
AATCTATAATGCTAGAAAAATCCTGAGTAAGGATCACTTCTCCTCAACAACTTTTTCATCTTGGATAGAG
TTAGTTTTTAGAACTAAGTCTTCTGCTTACAATGCTCTTGCATATTACGAGCTTTTTATAAACCTCCCCA
ACCAAACTCTACAAAAAGAGTTTCAATCGATCCCCTATAAATCCGCATATATTTTGGCCGCTAGAAAAGG
CGATTTAAAAACCAAGGTCGATGTGATAGGGAAAGTATGTGGAATGTCGAACTCATCGGCGATAAGGGTG
TTGGATCAATTTCTTCCTTCATCTAGAAACAAAGACGTTAGAGAAACGATAGATAAGTCTGATTCAGAGA
AGAATCGCCAATTATCTGATTTCTTAATAGAGATACTTCGCATCATGTGTTCCGGAGTTTCTTTGTCCTC
CTATAACGAAAATCTTCTACAACAGCTTTTTGAACTTTTTAAGCAAAAGAGCTGATCCTCCGTCAGCTCA
TATATATATCTATTATATATATATATTTAGGGATTTGATTTTACGAGAGAGATTTGCAACTCTTGGTGGT
AGACTTTGCAACTCTTGGTGGTAGACTTTGCAACTCTTGGTGGTAGACTTTGCAACTCTTGGTGGTAGAC
TTGGTCATAATGGACTTTTGTTGAAAAATTTCTTAAAATCTTAGAGCTCCGATTTTGAATAGCTTTGGTT
AAGAAAATGGGCTCGATGGCTTTCCATAAAAGTAGGTTGTTCTTAACTTTTGGGGACGCGTCGGAAATTT
GGTTATCTACTTTATCTCATCTAACTAGAAAAAATTATGCGTCTGGGATTAACTTTCTTGTTTCTTTAGA
GATTCTGGATTTATCGGAAACCTTGATAAAGGCTATTTCTCTTGACCACAGCGAATCTTTGTTTAAAATC
AAGTCTCTAGATGTTTTTAATGGAAAAGTCGTTTCAGAGGCCTCTAAACAGGCTAGAGCGGCATGCTACA
TATCTTTCACAAAGTTTTTGTATAGATTGACCAAGGGATATATTAAACCCGCTATTCCATTGAAAGATTT
TGGAAACACTACATTTTTTAAAATCCGAGACAAAATCAAAACAGAATCGATTTCTAAGCAGGAATGGACA
GTTTTTTTTGAAGCGCTCCGGATAGTGAATTATAGAGACTATTTAATCGGTAAATTGATTGTACAAGGGA
TCCGTAAGTTAGACGAAATTTTGTCTTTGCGCACAGACGATCTATTTTTTGCATCCAATCAGATTTCCTT
TCGCATTAAAAAAAGACAGAATAAAGAAACCAAAATTCTAATCACATTTCCTATCAGCTTAATGGAGGAG
TTGCAAAAATACACTTGTGGGAGAAATGGGAGAGTATTTGTTTCTAAAATAGGGATTCCTGTAACAACAA
GTCAGGTTGCGCATAATTTTAGGCTTGCAGAGTTCTATAGTGCTATGAAAAAAAAATTACTCCTAGAGTA
CTTCGTGCAAGCGCTTTGATTCATTTAAAGCAAATAGGATTAAAAGATGAGGAAATCATGCGTATTTCCT
GTCTTTCATCGAGACAAAGTGTGTGTTCTTATTGTTCTGGGGGGCGCC
[50 nt withheld, positions 9775-9824]
A
[49 nt withheld, positions 9826-9874]
CCTTTGACGTTGGAGTCCACGTTCTTT
[37 nt withheld, positions 9902-9938]
ACCCTATCTCGGTCTATTCTTTTGATTTATAAGGGATTTTGCCGATTTCGGCCTATTGGTTAAAAAATGA
GCTGATTTAACAAAAATTTAACGCGAATTTTAACAAAATATTAACGCTTACAATTTCAGGTGGCACTTTT
CGGGGAAATGTGCGCGGAACCCCTATTTGTTTATTTTTCTAAATACATTCAAATATGTATCCGCTCATGA
GACAATAACCCTGATAAATGCTTCAATAATATTGAAAAAGGAAGAGTATGAGTATTCAACATTTCCGTGT
CGCCCTTATTCCCTTTTTTGCGGCATTTTGCCTTCCTGTTTTTGCTCACCCAGAAACGCTGGTGAAAGTA
AAAGATGCTGAAGATCAGTTGGGTGCACGAGTGGGTTACATCGAACTGGATCTCAACAGCGGTAAGATCC
TTGAGAGTTTTCGCCCCGAAGAACGTTTTCCAATGATGAGCACTTTTAAAGTTCTGCTATGTGGCGCGGT
ATTATCCCGTATTGACGCCGGGCAAGAGCAACTCGGTCGCCGCATACACTATTCTCAGAATGACTTGGTT
GAGTACTCACCAGTCACAGAAAAGCATCTTACGGATGGCATGACAGTAAGAGAATTATGCAGTGCTGCCA
TAACCATGAGTGATAACACTGCGGCCAACTTACTTCTGACAACGATCGGAGGACCGAAGGAGCTAACCGC
TTTTTTGCACAACATGGGGGATCATGTAACTCGCCTTGATCGTTGGGAACCGGAGCTGAATGAAGCCATA
CCAAACGACGAGCGTGACACCACGATGCCTGTAGCAATGGCAACAACGTTGCGCAAACTATTAACTGGCG
AACTACTTACTCTAGCTTCCCGGCAACAATTGATAGACTGGATGGAGGCGGATAAAGTTGCAGGACCACT
TCTGCGCTCGGCCCTTCCGGCTGGCTGGTTTATTGCTGATAAATCTGGAGCCGGTGAGCGTGGCTCTCGC
GGTATCATTGCAGCACTGGGGCCAGATGGTAAGCCCTCCCGTATCGTAGTTATCTACACGACGGGGAGTC
AGGCAACTATGGATGAACGAAATAGACAGATCGCTGAGATAGGTGCCTCACTGATTAAGCATTGGTAGGA
ATTAATGATGTCTCGTTTAGATAAAAGTAAAGTGATTAACAGCGCATTAGAGCTGCTTAATGAGGTCGGA
ATCGAAGGTTTAACAACCCGTAAACTCGCCCAGAAGCTAGGTGTAGAGCAGCCTACATTGTATTGGCATG
TAAAAAATAAGCGGGCTTTGCTCGACGCCTTAGCCATTGAGATGTTAGATAGGCACCATACTCACTTTTG
CCCTTTAGAAGGGGAAAGCTGGCAAGATTTTTTACGTAATAACGCTAAAAGTTTTAGATGTGCTTTACTA
AGTCATCGCGATGGAGCAAAAGTACATTTAGGTACACGGCCTACAGAAAAACAGTATGA
