Features (pLannotate 1.2.2; 19 found; start..end, strand, type, name):
    216..320     +  promoter       AmpR promoter: bla
    321..1180    +  CDS            AmpR (fragment): β-lactamase; bla; confers resistance to ampicillin, carbenicillin, and related antibiotics
   1188..1814    +  CDS            TetR: tetracycline repressor TetR; tetR; TetR binds to the tetracycline operator tetO to inhibit transcription. This inhibition can be relieved by adding tetracycline or doxycycline.
   1967..2555    +  rep_origin     ori: high-copy-number ColE1/pMB1/pBR322/pUC origin of replication
   2635..2653    +  protein_bind   tet operator: tetO; bacterial operator O2 for the tetR and tetA genes tetracycline repressor TetR
   2659..2678    +  promoter       H1-2O2 promoter (fragment): doxycycline-inducible variant of the human H1 RNA promoter (Henriksen et al., 2007)
   3092..3517    +  CDS            GFP11x7: seven tandem copies of the 11th β-strand of superfolder GFP each GFP11 associates with GFP(1-10), consisting of the first 10 β-strands, to reconstitute fluorescent GFP (Kamiyama et al., 2016)
   3524..3545    +  CDS            3xFLAG (fragment): three tandem FLAG® epitope tags
   3635..3785    +  rep_origin     f1 ori (fragment) (sequence partly withheld): f1 bacteriophage origin of replication; arrow indicates direction of (+) strand synthesis
   3886..4875    -  CDS            GP8D_CHLT2: Protein inferred from homology: Swiss-Prot protein existence level 3. From Chlamydia trachomatis serovar L2 (strain 434/Bu / ATCC VR-902B).
   4974..6326    +  CDS            GP1D_CHLT2: Protein inferred from homology: Swiss-Prot protein existence level 3. Required for growth within mammalian cells. From Chlamydia trachomatis serovar L2 (strain 434/Bu / ATCC VR-902B).
   6323..7384    +  CDS            GP2D_CHLT2: Protein predicted: Swiss-Prot protein existence level 4. From Chlamydia trachomatis serovar L2 (strain 434/Bu / ATCC VR-902B).
   7449..8240    +  CDS            GP3D_CHLT2: Experimental evidence at protein level: Swiss-Prot protein existence level 1. From Chlamydia trachomatis serovar L2 (strain 434/Bu / ATCC VR-902B).
   8313..8618    +  CDS            GP4D_CHLT2: Protein predicted: Swiss-Prot protein existence level 4. From Chlamydia trachomatis serovar L2 (strain 434/Bu / ATCC VR-902B).
   8649..9440    +  CDS            GP5D_CHLTH: Protein inferred from homology: Swiss-Prot protein existence level 3. Required for growth within mammalian cells. From Chlamydia trachomatis.
   9443..10180   +  CDS            GP6D_CHLTH: Protein inferred from homology: Swiss-Prot protein existence level 3. From Chlamydia trachomatis.
  10415..11167   +  CDS            GP7D_CHLT2 (fragment): Protein inferred from homology: Swiss-Prot protein existence level 3. From Chlamydia trachomatis serovar L2 (strain 434/Bu / ATCC VR-902B).
  11161..11289   +  CDS            GP7D_CHLT2 (fragment): Protein inferred from homology: Swiss-Prot protein existence level 3. From Chlamydia trachomatis serovar L2 (strain 434/Bu / ATCC VR-902B).
  11297..189     +  rep_origin     M13 ori (fragment) (across the origin) (sequence partly withheld): M13 bacteriophage origin of replication; arrow indicates direction of (+) strand synthesis
>Addgene plasmid #113031 | pTL2-IncB-GFP11x7 | addgene full sequence | sequence record 224745 | Addgene NGS Result
CTTTGACGTTGGAGTCCACGTTCTTT
[37 nt withheld, positions 27-63]
ACCCTATCTCGGTCTATTCTTTTGATTTATAAGGGATTTTGCCGATTTCGGCCTATTGGTTAAAAAATGA
GCTGATTTAACAAAAATTTAACGCGAATTTTAACAAAATATTAACGCTTACAATTTCAGGTGGCACTTTT
CGGGGAAATGTGCGCGGAACCCCTATTTGTTTATTTTTCTAAATACATTCAAATATGTATCCGCTCATGA
GACAATAACCCTGATAAATGCTTCAATAATATTGAAAAAGGAAGAGTATGAGTATTCAACATTTCCGTGT
CGCCCTTATTCCCTTTTTTGCGGCACTTTGCCTTCCTGTTTTTGCTCACCCAGAAACGCTGGTGAAAGTA
AAAGATGCTGAAGATCAGTTGGGTGCACGAGTGGGTTACATCGAACTGGATCTCAACAGCGGTAAGATCC
TTGAGAGTTTTCGCCCCGAAGAACGTTTTCCAATGATGAGCACTTTTAAAGTTCTGCTATGTGGCGCGGT
ATTATCCCGTATTGACGCCGGGCAAGAGCAACTCGGTCGCCGCATACACTATTCTCAGAATGACTTGGTT
GAGTACTCACCAGTCACAGAAAAGCATCTTACGGATGGCATGACAGTAAGAGAATTATGCAGTGCTGCCA
TAACCATGAGTGATAACACTGCGGCCAACTTACTTCTGACAACGATCGGAGGACCGAAGGAGCTAACCGC
TTTTTTGCACAACATGGGGGATCATGTAACTCGCCTTGATCGTTGGGAACCGGAGCTGAATGAAGCCATA
CCAAACGACGAGCGTGACACCACGATGCCTGTAGCAATGGCAACAACGTTGCGCAAACTATTAACTGGCG
AACTACTTACTCTAGCTTCCCGGCAACAATTGATAGACTGGATGGAGGCGGATAAAGTTGCAGGACCACT
TCTGCGCTCGACCCTTCCGGCTGGCTGGTTTATTGCTGATAAATCTGGAGCCGGTGAGCGTGGCTCTCGC
GGTATCATTGCAGCACTGGGGCCAGATGGTAAGCCCTCCCGTATCGTAGTTATCTACACGACGGGGAGTC
AGGCAACTATGGATGAACGAAATAGACAGATCGCTGAGATAGGTGCCTCACTGATTAAGCATTGGTAGGA
ATTAATGATGTCTCGTTTAGATAAAAGTAAAGTGATTAACAGCGCATTAGAGCTGCTTAATGAGGTCGGA
ATCGAAGGTTTAACAACCCGTAAACTCGCCCAGAAGCTAGGTGTAGAGCAGCCTACATTGTATTGGCATG
TAAAAAATAAGCGGGCTTTGCTCGACGCCTTAGCCATTGAGATGTTAGATAGGCACCATACTCACTTTTG
CCCTTTAGAAGGGGAAAGCTGGCAAGATTTTTTACGTAATAACGCTAAAAGTTTTAGATGTGCTTTACTA
AGTCATCGCGATGGAGCAAAAGTACATTTAGGTACACGGCCTACAGAAAAACAGTATGAAACTCTCGAAA
ATCAATTAGCCTTTTTATGCCAACAAGGTTTTTCACTAGAGAATGCATTATATGCACTCAGCGCAGTGGG
GCATTTTACTTTAGGTTGCGTATTGGAAGATCAAGAGCATCAAGTCGCTAAAGAAGAAAGGGAAACACCT
ACTACTGATAGTATGCCGCCATTATTACGACAAGCTATCGAATTATTTGATCACCAAGGTGCAGAGCCAG
CCTTCTTATTCGGCCTTGAATTGATCATATGCGGATTAGAAAAACAACTTAAATGTGAAAGTGGGTCTTA
AAAGCAGCATAACCTTTTTCCGTGATGGTAACTTCACTAGTTTAAAAGGATCTAGGTGAAGATCCTTTTT
GATAATCTCATGACCAAAATCCCTTAACGTGAGTTTTCGTTCCACTGAGCGTCAGACCCCGTAGAAAAGA
TCAAAGGATCTTCTTGAGATCCTTTTTTTCTGCGCGTAATCTGCTGCTTGCAAACAAAAAAACCACCGCT
ACCAGCGGTGGTTTGTTTGCCGGATCAAGAGCTACCAACTCTTTTTCCGAAGGTAACTGGCTTCAGCAGA
GCGCAGATACCAAATACTGTTCTTCTAGTGTAGCCGTAGTTAGGCCACCACTTCAAGAACTCTGTAGCAC
CGCCTACATACCTCGCTCTGCTAATCCTGTTACCAGTGGCTGCTGCCAGTGGCGATAAGTCGTGTCTTAC
CGGGTTGGACTCAAGACGATAGTTACCGGATAAGGCGCAGCGGTCGGGCTGAACGGGGGGTTCGTGCACA
CAGCCCAGCTTGGAGCGAACGACCTACACCGAACTGAGATACCTACAGCGTGAGCTATGAGAAAGCGCCA
CGCTTCCCGAAGGGAGAAAGGCGGACAGGTATCCGGTAAGCGGCAGGGTCGGAACAGGAGAGCGCACGAG
GGAGCTTCCAGGGGGAAACGCCTGGTATCTTTATAGTCCTGTCGGGTTTCGCCACCTCTGACTTGAGCGT
CGATTTTTGTGATGCTCGTCAGGGGGGCGGAGCCTATGGAAAAACGCCAGCAACGCGGCCTTTTTACGGT
TCCTGGCCTTTTGCTGGCCTTTTGCTCACATGACCCGACACCATCGAATGGTCCCTATCAGTGATAGAGA
TTGACATCCCTATCAGTGATAGAGATACTGAGCACATCAGCAACTTTAAGAAGGAGATCGGCCGACACAG
AGGGAAATATGGTTCATTCTGTATACAATTCATTGGCTCCAGAAGGTTTTAGCCAAGTCTCTATTCAACC
CAGTCAGATTCCAACCAGCAAAAAAGTAATGATTGCGATAATGACTCTTTTTGCACTCACAGCCATTGCA
GCAATAGTCCTTTCCATCGTTACAGTTTGTGGAGGGTTTCCTTTTCTTCTTGCTGCACTTAACACCGTAA
CTATTGGTGCATGCGTATCCTTGCCGATATTTACTTGCATAGCTACAACGTTATTACTTCTTTGTCTCCG
TAATATCGAACTCCTAGCCAGACCGCAAGTATTGACCCTCTCCACTCAATTCAGCCCAACAAAACCTCAA
GTTGTCGACGGTTCGGGACGTGACCACATGGTCCTTCATGAGTATGTAAATGCTGCTGGGATTACAGGTG
GCTCTGGAGGTAGAGATCATATGGTTCTCCACGAATACGTTAACGCCGCAGGCATCACTGGCGGTAGTGG
AGGACGCGACCATATGGTACTACATGAATATGTCAATGCAGCCGGAATAACCGGAGGGTCCGGAGGCCGG
GATCACATGGTGCTGCATGAGTATGTGAACGCGGCGGGTATAACTGGTGGGTCGGGCGGACGAGACCATA
TGGTGCTTCACGAATACGTAAACGCAGCTGGCATTACTGGCGGATCAGGTGGCAGGGATCACATGGTACT
CCATGAGTACGTGAACGCTGCTGGAATCACAGGCGGTAGCGGCGGTCGGGACCATATGGTCCTGCACGAA
TATGTCAATGCTGCCGGTATCACCATGGACTACAAGGATGACGACGATAAGGCTAGCTAATGACCTGTGA
AGTGAAAAATGGCGCACATTGTGCGACATTTTTTTTGTCTGCCGTTTACCGCTACTGCGTCACGGATCTC
C
[124 nt withheld, positions 3635-3758]
CGCCGGCTTTCCCCGTCAAGCTCTAAAGGGCCCAAGAGGTAAGTCCTCTAGTACAAACACCCCCAATATT
GTGATATAATTAAAATTATATTCATATTCTGTTGCCAGAAAAAACACTTTTAGGCTATATTAGAGCCATC
TTCTTTGAAGCGTTGTCTTCTCGAGAAGATTTATCGTACGCAAATATCATCTTTGCGGTTGCGTGTCCTG
TGACCTTCATTATGTCGGAGTCTGAGCACCCTAGGCGTTTGTACTCCGTCACAGCGGTTGCTCGAAGCAC
GTGCGGGGTTATCTTAAAAGGGATTGCAGCTTGTAGTCCTGCTTGAGAGAACGTGCGGGCGATTTGCCTT
AACCCCACCATTTTTCCGGAGCGAGTTACGAAGACAAAACCTCTTCGTTGACCGATGTACTCTTGTAGAA
AGTGCATAAACTTCTGAGGATAAGTTATAATAATCCTCTTTTCTGTCTGACGGTTCTTAAGCTGGGAGAA
AGAAATGGTAGCTTGTTGGAAACAAATCTGACTAATCTCCAAGCTTAAGACTTCAGAGGAGCGTTTACCT
CCTTGGAGCATTGTCTGGGCGATCAACCAATCCCGGGCATTGATTTTTTTTAGCTCTTTTAGGAAGGACG
CTGTTTGCAAACTGTTCATCGCATCTGTTTTTACTATTTCCCTGGTTTTAAAAAATGTTCGACTATTTTC
TTGTTTAGAAGGTTGCGCTATAGCGACTATTCCTTGAGTCATCCTGTTTAGGAATCTTGTTAAGGAAATA
TAGCTTGCTGCTCGAACTTGTTTAGTACCTTCGGTCCAAGAAGTCTTGGCAGAGGAAACTTTTTTAATCG
CATCTAGAATTAGATTATGATTTAAAAGGGAAAACTCTTGCAGATTCATATCCAAGGACAATAGACCAAT
CTTTTCTAAAGACAAAAAAGATCCTCGATATGATCTACAAGTATGTTTGTTGAGTGATGCGGTCCAATGC
ATAATAACTTCGAATAAGGAGAAGCTTTTCATGCGTTTCCAATAGGATTCTTGGCGAATTTTTAAAACTT
CCTGATAAGACTTTTCGCTATATTCTAACGACATTTCTTGCTGCAAAGATAAAATCCCTTTACCCATGAA
ATCCCTCGTGATATAACCTATCCGTAAAATGTCCTGATTAGTGAAATAATCAGGTTGTTAACAGGATAGC
ACGCTCGGTATTTTTTTATATAAACATGAAAACTCGTTCCGAAATAGAAAATCGCATGCAAGATATCGAG
TATGCGTTGTTAGGTAAAGCTCTGATATTTGAAGACTCTACTGAGTATATTCTGAGGCAGCTTGCTAATT
ATGAGTTTAAGTGTTCTCATCATAAAAACATATTCATAGTATTTAAATACTTAAAAGACAATGGATTACC
TATAACTGTAGACTCGGCTTGGGAAGAGCTTTTGCGGCGTCGTATCAAAGATATGGACAAATCGTATCTC
GGGTTAATGTTGCATGATGCTTTATCAAATGACAAGCTTAGATCCGTTTCTCATACGGTTTTCCTCGATG
ATTTGAGCGTGTGTAGCGCTGAAGAAAATTTGAGTAATTTCATTTTCCGCTCGTTTAATGAGTACAATGA
AAATCCATTGCGTAGATCTCCGTTTCTATTGCTTGAGCGTATAAAGGGAAGGCTTGACAGTGCTATAGCA
AAGACTTTTTCTATTCGCAGCGCTAGAGGCCGGTCTATTTATGATATATTCTCACAGTCAGAAATTGGAG
TGCTGGCTCGTATAAAAAAAAGACGAGCAACGTTCTCTGAGAATCAAAATTCTTTCTTTGATGCCTTCCC
AACAGGATACAAGGATATTGATGATAAAGGAGTTATCTTAGCTAAAGGTAATTTCGTGATTATAGCAGCT
AGGCCATCTATAGGGAAAACTGCTTTAGCTATAGACATGGCGATAAATCTTGCGGTTACTCAACAGCGTA
GAGTTGGTTTCCTATCTCTAGAAATGAGCGCAGGTCAAATTGTTGAGCGGATTATTGCTAATTTAACAGG
AATATCTGGTGAAAAATTACAAAGAGGGGATCTCTCTAAAGAAGAATTATTCCGAGTAGAAGAAGCTGGA
GAAACAGTTAGAGAATCACATTTTTATATCTGCAGTGATAGTCAGTATAAGCTTAATTTAATCGCGAATC
AGATCCGGTTGCTGAGAAAGGAAGATCGAGTAGACGTAATATTTATCGATTACTTGCAGTTGATCAACTC
ATCGGTTGGAGAAAATCGTCAAAATGAAATAGCAGATATATCTAGAACCTTAAGAGGTTTAGCCTCAGAG
CTAAACATTCCTATAGTTTGTTTATCCCAACTATCTAGAAAAGTTGAGGATAGAGCAAATAAAGTTCCCA
TGCTTTCAGATTTGCGAGACAGCGGTCAAATAGAGCAAGACGCAGATGTGATTTTGTTTATCAATAGGAA
GGAATCGTCTTCTAATTGTGAGATAACTGTTGGGAAAAATAGACATGGATCGGTTTTCTCTTCGGTATTA
CATTTCGATCCAAAAATTAGTAAATTCTCCGCTATTAAAAAAGTATGGTAAATTATAGTAACTGCCACTT
CATCAAAAGTCCTATCCACCTTGAAAATCAGAAGTTTGGAAGAAGACCTGGTCAATCTATTAAGATATCT
CCCAAATTGGCTCAAAATGGGATGGTAGAAGTTATAGGTCTTGATTTTCTTTCATCTCATTACCATGCAT
TAGCAGCTATCCAAAGATTGCTGACTGCAACGAATTACAAGGGGAACACAAAAGGGGTTGTTTTATCCAG
AGAATCAAATAGTTTTCAATTTGAAGGATGGATACCAAGAATCCGTTTTACAAAAACTGAATTCTTAGAG
GCTTATGGAGTTAAGCGGTATAAAACATCCAGAAATAAGTATGAGTTTAGTGGAAAAGAAGCTGAAACTG
CTTTAGAAGCCTTATACCATTTAGGACATCAACCGTTTTTAATAGTGGCAACTAGAACTCGATGGACTAA
TGGAACACAAATAGTAGACCGTTACCAAACTCTTTCTCCGATCATTAGGATTTACGAAGGATGGGAAGGT
TTAACTGACGAAGAAAATATAGATATAGACTTAACACCTTTTAATTCACCATCTACACGGAAACATAAAG
GGTTCGTTGTAGAGCCATGTCCTATCTTGGTAGATCAAATAGAATCCTACTTTGTAATCAAGCCTGCAAA
TGTATACCAAGAAATAAAAATGCGCTTCCCAAATGCATCAAAGTATGCTTACACATTTATCGACTGGGTG
ATTACAGCAGCTGCGAAAAAGAGACGAAAATTAACTAAGGATAATTCTTGGCCAGAAAACTTGTTCTTAA
ACGTTAACGTTAAAAGTCTTGCATATATTTTAAGGATGAATCGGTACATTTGTACAAGGAACTGGAAAAA
AATCGAGTTAGCTATCGATAAATGTATAGAAATCGCCATTCAGCTTGGTTGGTTATCTAGAAGAAAACGC
ATTGAATTTCTGGATTCTTCTAAACTCTCTAAAAAAGAAATTCTATATCTAAATAAAGAGCGTTTTGAAG
AAATAACTAAGAAATCTAAAGAACAAATGGAACAATTAGAACAAGAATCTATTAATTAATAGCAAACTTG
AAACTAAAAACCTAATTTATTTAAAGCTCAAAATAAAAAAGAGTTTTAAAATGGGAAATTCTGGTTTTTA
TTTGTATAACACTCAAAACTGCGTCTTTGCTGATAATATCAAAGTTGGGCAAATGACAGAGCCGCTCAAG
GACCAGCAAATAATCCTTGGGACAACATCAACACCTGTCGCAGCCAAAATGACAGCTTCTGATGGAATAT
CTTTAACAGTCTCCAATAATCCATCAACCAATGCTTCTATTACAATTGGTTTGGATGCGGAAAAAGCTTA
CCAGCTTATTCTAGAAAAGTTGGGAGATCAAATTCTTGGTGGAATTGCTGATACTATTGTTGATAGTACA
GTCCAAGATATTTTAGACAAAATCACAACAGACCCTTCTCTAGGTTTGTTGAAAGCTTTTAACAACTTTC
CAATCACTAATAAAATTCAATGCAACGGGTTATTCACTCCCAGGAACATTGAAACTTTATTAGGAGGAAC
TGAAATAGGAAAATTCACAGTCACACCCAAAAGCTCTGGGAGCATGTTCTTAGTCTCAGCAGATATTATT
GCATCAAGAATGGAAGGCGGCGTTGTTCTAGCTTTGGTACGAGAAGGTGATTCTAAGCCCTACGCGATTA
GTTATGGATACTCATCAGGCGTTCCTAATTTATGTAGTCTAAGAACCAGAATTATTAATACAGGATTGAC
TCCGACAACGTATTCATTACGTGTAGGCGGTTTAGAAAGCGGTGTGGTATGGGTTAATGCCCTTTCTAAT
GGCAATGATATTTTAGGAATAACAAATACTTCTAATGTATCTTTTTTGGAGGTAATACCTCAAACAAACG
CTTAAACAATTTTTATTGGATTTTTCTTATAGGTTTTATATTTAGAGAAAAAAGTTCGAATTACGGGGTT
TGTTATGCAAAATAAAAGCAAAGTGAGGGACGATTTTATTAAAATTGTTAAAGATGTGAAAAAAGATTTC
CCCGAATTAGACCTAAAAATACGAGTAAACAAGGAAAAAGTAACTTTCTTAAATTCTCCCTTAGAACTCT
ACCATAAAAGTGTCTCACTAATTCTAGGACTGCTTCAACAAATAGAAAACTCTTTAGGATTATTCCCAGA
CTCTCCTGTTCTTGAAAAATTAGAGGATAACAGTTTAAAGCTAAAAAAGGCTTTGATTATGCTTATCTTG
TCTAGAAAAGACATGTTTTCCAAGGCTGAATAGATAACTTACTCTAACGTTGGAGTTGATTTGCACACCT
TAGTTTTTTGCTCTTTTAAGGGAGGAACTGGAAAAACAACACTTTCTCTAAACGTGGGATGCAACTTGGC
CCAATTTTTAGGGAAAAAAGTGTTACTTGCTGACCTAGACCCGCAATCCAATTTATCTTCTGGATTGGGG
GCTAGTGTCAGAAGTAACCAAAAAGGCTTACACGACATAGTATACACATCAAACGATTTAAAATCAATCA
TTTGCGAAACAAAAAAAGATAGTGTGGACCTAATTCCTGCATCATTTTTATCCGAACAGTTTAGAGAATT
GGATATTCATAGAGGACCTAGTAACAACTTAAAGTTATTTCTGAATGAGTACTGCGCTCCTTTTTATGAC
ATCTGCATAATAGACACTCCACCTAGCCTAGGAGGGTTAACGAAAGAAGCTTTTGTTGCAGGAGACAAAT
TAATTGCTTGTTTAACTCCAGAACCTTTTTCTATTCTAGGGTTACAAAAGATACGTGAATTCTTAAGTTC
GGTCGGAAAACCTGAAGAAGAACACATTCTTGGAATAGCTTTGTCTTTTTGGGATGATCGTAACTCGACT
AACCAAATGTATATAGACATTATCGAGTCTATTTACAAAAACAAGCTTTTTTCAACAAAAATTCGTCGAG
ATATTTCTCTCAGCCGTTCTCTTCTTAAAGAAGATTCTGTAGCTAATGTCTATCCAAATTCTAGGGCCGC
AGAAGATATTCTGAAGTTAACGCATGAAATAGCAAATATTTTGCATATCGAATATGAACGAGATTACTCT
CAGAGGACAACGTGAACAAACTAAAAAAAGAAGCGAATGTCTTTTTTAAAAAAAATCAAACTGCCGCTTC
TTTAGATTTTAAGAAGACGCTTCCTTCCATTGAACTATTCTCAGCAACTTTGAATTCTGAGGAAAGTCAG
AGTTTGGATCAATTATTTTTATCAGAGTCCCAAAACTATTCGGATGAAGAATTTTATCAAGAAGACATCC
TAGCGGTAAAACTGCTTACTGGTCAGATAAAATCCATACAGAAGCAACACGTACTTCTTTTAGGAGAAAA
AATCTATAATGCTAGAAAAATCCTGAGTAAGGATCACTTCTCCTCAACAACTTTTTCATCTTGGATAGAG
TTAGTTTTTAGAACTAAGTCTTCTGCTTACAATGCTCTTGCATATTACGAGCTTTTTATAAACCTCCCCA
ACCAAACTCTACAAAAAGAGTTTCAATCGATCCCCTATAAATCCGCATATATTTTGGCCGCTAGAAAAGG
CGATTTAAAAACCAAGGTCGATGTGATAGGGAAAGTATGTGGAATGTCGAACTCATCGGCGATAAGGGTG
TTGGATCAATTTCTTCCTTCATCTAGAAACAAAGACGTTAGAGAAACGATAGATAAGTCTGATTCAGAGA
AGAATCGCCAATTATCTGATTTCTTAATAGAGATACTTCGCATCATGTGTTCCGGAGTCTCTTTGCCCTC
CTATAACGAAAATCTTCTACAACAGCTTTTTGAACTTTTTAAGCAAAAGAGCTGATCCTCCGTCAGCTCA
TATATATATCTATTATATATATATATTTAGGGATTTGATTTTACGAGAGAGATTTGCAACTCTTGGTGGT
AGACTTTGCAACTCTTGGTGGTAGACTTTGCAACTCTTGGTGGTAGACTTTGCAACTCTTGGTGGTAGAC
TTGGTCATAATGGACTTTTGTTGAAAAATTTCTTAAAATCTTAGAGCTCCGATTTTGAATAGCTTTGGTT
AAGAAAATGGGCTCGATGGCTTTCCATAAAAGTAGGTTGTTCTTAACTTTTGGGGACGCGTCGGAAATTT
GGTTATCTACTTTATCTCATCTAACTAGAAAAAATTATGCGTCTGGGATTAACTTTCTTGTTTCTTTAGA
GATTCTGGATTTATCGGAAACCTTGATAAAGGCTATTTCTCTTGACCACAGCGAATCTTTGTTTAAAATC
AAGTCTCTAGATGTTTTTAATGGAAAAGTCGTTTCAGAGGCCTCTAAACAGGCTAGAGCGGCATGCTACA
TATCTTTCACAAAGTTTTTGTATAGATTGACCAAGGGATATATTAAACCCGCTATTCCATTGAAAGATTT
TGGAAACACTACATTTTTTAAAATCCGAGACAAAATCAAAACAGAATCGATTTCTAAGCAGGAATGGACA
GTTTTTTTTGAAGCGCTCCGGATAGTGAATTATAGAGACTATTTAATCGGTAAATTGATTGTACAAGGGA
TCCGTAAGTTAGACGAAATTTTGTCTTTGCGCACAGACGATCTATTTTTTGCATCCAATCAGATTTCCTT
TCGCATTAAAAAAAGACAGAATAAAGAAACCAAAATTCTAATCACATTTCCTATCAGCTTAATGGAGGAG
TTGCAAAAATACACTTGTGGGAGAAATGGGAGAGTATTTGTTTCTAAAATAGGGATTCCTGTAACAACAA
GTCAGGTTGCGCATAATTTTAGGCTTGCAGAGTTCTATAGTGCTATGAAAAAAAAATTACTCCTAGAGTA
CTTCGTGCAAGCGCTTTGATTCATTTAAAGCAAATAGGATTAAAAGATGAGGAAATCATGCGTATTTCCT
GTCTTTCATCGAGACAAAGTGTGTGTTCTTATTGTTCTGGGGGGCGCC
[50 nt withheld, positions 11297-11346]
A
[49 nt withheld, positions 11348-11396]
C
