>Addgene plasmid #113031 | pTL2-IncB-GFP11x7 | depositor partial sequence | sequence record 215172 | IncB-GFP11x7-flag
ATGGTTCATTCTGTATACAATTCATTGGCTCCAGAAGGTTTTAGCCAAGTCTCTATTCAACCCAGTCAGA
TTCCAACCAGCAAAAAAGTAATGATTGCGATAATGACTCTTTTTGCACTCACAGCCATTGCAGCAATAGT
CCTTTCCATCGTTACAGTTTGTGGAGGGTTTCCTTTTCTTCTTGCTGCACTTAACACCGTAACTATTGGT
GCATGCGTATCCTTGCCGGTATTCACTTGCATAGCTACAACGTTATTACTTCTTTGTCTCCGTAATATCG
AACTCCTAGCCAGACCGCAAGTATTTACCCTCTCCACTCAATTCAGCCCAACAAAACCTCAAGTTGTCGA
CGGTTCGGGACGTGACCACATGGTCCTTCATGAGTATGTAAATGCTGCTGGGATTACAGGTGGCTCTGGA
GGTAGAGATCATATGGTTCTCCACGAATACGTTAACGCCGCAGGCATCACTGGCGGTAGTGGAGGACGCG
ACCATATGGTACTACATGAATATGTCAATGCAGCCGGAATAACCGGAGGGTCCGGAGGCCGGGATCACAT
GGTGCTGCATGAGTATGTGAACGCGGCGGGTATAACTGGTGGGTCGGGCGGACGAGACCATATGGTGCTT
CACGAATACGTAAACGCAGCTGGCATTACTGGCGGATCAGGTGGCAGGGATCACATGGTACTCCATGAGT
ACGTGAACGCTGCTGGAATCACAGGCGGTAGCGGCGGTCGGGACCATATGGTCCTGCACGAATATGTCAA
TGCTGCCGGTATCACCATGGACTACAAGGATGACGACGATAAGGCTAGCTAA
